Addgene plasmid #200330: pSAH54 - [AVKp | gfp | tbb-2 UTR]
Purpose: gfp BioPart for AVK neurons. (1) Mark neurons or (2) cell-specific expression of transgenes (N or C-terminal fusions, or untagged). Compatible with single-copy insertion (MosTI) or arrays.
Depositing lab: Christian Froekjaer-Jensen. Depositing organization: King Abdullah University of Science and Technology (KAUST).
Backbone
  Vector backbone: Twist Amp High
  Backbone manufacturer: Twist Biosciences
  Vector type: Worm Expression
Growth in bacteria
  Bacterial resistance: Ampicillin, 100 μg/mL
  Growth temperature: 37°C
  Growth strain: DH5alpha
  Copy number: High Copy
Gene/Insert
  Gene/Insert name: [AVKp | gfp | tbb-2 UTR]
  Species: C. elegans (nematode)
  Promoter: WBGene00018002, twk-47
  Cloning method: Restriction Enzyme; 5′ cloning site Unknown (unknown if destroyed)
Terms and licenses: Academic/Nonprofit Terms; Industry Terms: Not Available to Industry
Depositor comments: See www.wormbuilder.org/BioParts for more information.
How to cite: pSAH54 - [AVKp | gfp | tbb-2 UTR] was a gift from Christian Froekjaer-Jensen (Addgene plasmid # 200330 ; http://n2t.net/addgene:200330 ; RRID:Addgene_200330)
