[The description below was written by a language model from this plasmid's Addgene catalogue record and pLannotate feature annotations shown in this document.]
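Description:
pSAH54 is a C. elegans (worm) expression plasmid built on the commercial Twist Amp High backbone. It is one of a set of modular "BioPart" constructs for labelling or driving expression in defined neurons. It is propagated in E. coli as a high-copy plasmid through a ColE1/pUC-type origin and selected with ampicillin through the β-lactamase gene and its own promoter. The sequenced record is 4,663 nt.

The payload is a three-part cassette: an AVK neuron-specific promoter, which the record attributes to twk-47, followed by a gfp coding sequence and the tbb-2 (β-tubulin) 3′ UTR/terminator. The promoter is not annotated in the feature table. The table detects gfp as two separate Aequorea victoria GFP-derived fragments with a short gap between them. This may reflect an intron or other interruption of the coding sequence, but the record does not say so. A partial tbb-2 terminator lies immediately downstream.

The annotation also finds a fragment matching unc-119, a loxP site spanning the sequence origin, an attB1 site and a short lacZα remnant. The unc-119 fragment and loxP may relate to the stated compatibility with MosTI single-copy insertion, although the record does not explain their function.

According to the depositor, the plasmid can be used to mark AVK neurons with GFP. It can also serve as a scaffold for AVK-specific expression of transgenes as N- or C-terminal GFP fusions or untagged. Delivery is either by MosTI single-copy integration or as extrachromosomal arrays.
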