Features (pLannotate 1.2.2; 10 found; start..end, strand, type, name):
    452..748     +  CDS            cEGFP (fragment): cEGFP is a basic (constitutively fluorescent) green fluorescent protein published in 2008, derived from Aequorea victoria.
    790..1347    +  CDS            Q80R (fragment): Q80R is a fluorescent protein, derived from Aequorea victoria.
   1370..1539    +  terminator     tbb-2 terminator (fragment): tbb-2; transcription terminator for the C. elegans tubulin beta-2 gene
   2088..2676    -  rep_origin     ori: high-copy-number ColE1/pMB1/pBR322/pUC origin of replication
   2793..2817    -  protein_bind   attB1: mutant version of attB; recombination site for the Gateway® BP reaction BP Clonase™
   2917..3777    -  CDS            AmpR: β-lactamase; bla; confers resistance to ampicillin, carbenicillin, and related antibiotics
   3778..3882    -  promoter       AmpR promoter: bla
   3969..4012    -  CDS            lacZα (fragment): LacZα fragment of β-galactosidase; lacZ fragment
   4067..4519    +  CDS            unc-119 (fragment): UN119_CAEEL - Experimental evidence at protein level: Swiss-Prot protein existence level 1. Myristoyl-binding protein that acts as a cargo adapter: specifically binds the myristoyl moiety of a subset of N-terminally myristoylated proteins and is required for their localization. Plays a key role in ciliary membrane localization of proteins. Required for the establishment or function of the nervous system. From Caenorhabditis elegans.
   4636..6       +  protein_bind   loxP (across the origin): Cre-mediated recombination occurs in the 8-bp core sequence (GCATACAT). Cre recombinase
>Addgene plasmid #200330 | pSAH54 - [AVKp | gfp | tbb-2 UTR] | addgene full sequence | sequence record 396939 | Addgene NGS Result
AGTTATGATATCAAAAATGATTACGCCAAGCTGTAAGTTTAAACATGATCTTACTAACTAACTATTCTCA
TTTAAATTTTCAGAGCTTAAAAATGGCTGAAATCACTCACAACGATGGATACGCTAATGCCGTGAATATT
TTTAGACTGGAATAAGTTATATTATTTTGACCATTAGTGTATTTATTGTTAGACCCTACTGAGGAATACT
TTTCATATTGCTTTTATTGATTAAATAACCTATTTTTAACTCTTCTCATCCAAATCAGTTGCTGCCTAAA
CAAAACAAATTGAACACAATAACTTAAACAAATATTTCTAAACTAATACAATTACCAAATTATTCTGGTT
TCATAATTTCCATATGGGACTCATTGAATGCTACGCTTTTCATCATTTTTACACATTTCTATCCGAATAC
TATACGCAAAAAGAGACCAAAAATGGGGCCCTCTAAGGGCGAAGAATTGTTCACGGGAGTAGTCCCAATC
TTAGTCGAGCTTGACGGAGGTGAGTTTTATTATCGATTTTCGGGATTTTCTACTTGTAATTACCTTTTGT
TTTTAATAAGTTGCTTTTTTCCAGATGTTAATGGCCACAAGTTTTCCGTGTCTGGAGAAGGAGAAGGCGA
CGCTACCTACGGTAAGCTGACCCTGAAGTTCATTTGCACTACTGGCAAGTTACCAGTACCATGGCCGACC
CTGGTGACAACATTTTGCTACGGGGTTCAATGCTTCTCCAGATACCCAGGTAGGTTTTCAGTTTCAATTT
TTGTTGCAACTACCTCAACTCTATGTTTTCAGATCATATGAAAAGACACGACTTTTTTAAATCCGCCATG
CCAGAGGGTTACGTTCAAGAACGTACCATTTTTTTTAAGGACGATGGTAACTACAAGACACGTGCGGAGG
TTAAATTTGAAGGCGATACTCTCGTGAACCGTATTGAGCTCAAGGTAAATTTTTCAAGCTTCTAAATTCC
AAAATAAACCATTTTAATTTCTTAATTCCAGGGAATCGATTTCAAGGAAGATGGAAACATTTTGGGCCAC
AAGCTTGAATATAATTATAATAGTCATAATGTCTACATTATGGCCGACAAACAAAAAAACGGTATTAAGG
TTAACTTCAAGATTCGCCACAATATCGAAGATGGATCTGTCCAACTTGCTGACCACTACCAACAAAATAC
TCCAATTGGAGATGGACCGGTTTTGCTTCCAGATAACCACTACCTTTCCACTCAGTCTGCCCTCTCTAAG
GATCCGAATGAAAAACGTGACCATATGGTTCTTTTGGAGTTCGTTACCGCAGCAGGAATTACTCACGGAA
TGGATGAACTGTACAAGCCCGGGTGATGGTCTCTGAGCTATGCAAAATCCTTTCAAGCATTCCCTTCTTC
TCTATCACTCTTCTTTCTTTTTGTCAAAAAATTCTCTCGCTAATTTATTTGCTTTTTTAATGTTATTATT
TTATGACTTTTTATAGTCACTGAAAAGTTTGCATCTGAGTGAAGTGAATGCTATCAAAATGTGATTCTGA
TATCCAGGAAACGGAGAATCTGTGCGGCAATGTCTTATCATTTGAAACGCGCCGTATCGATGCTGACATC
ATGCGGCTCCCGTGTTAGTCGAGAAGATGGGTACGGGCCTTTATTCATCCAACACTCTACGGCTTCTTCA
AGAGCTAGTAGGGCACCCTGTAGTTGGAAAGGGATTATTTCGTATGGCGAGCCCATACCGTCTTTCTTGC
GGAAGCTTAACACGATAGGAAGTTGGATAGTTTCGAACGATGGTTCCATACGGAACGCTGTCTCAAGGAT
GAGTCTGACGGAGTGTAACTCGAAGGCTAGGTGGAGGCTCAGTGATGATAAGTCTGCGATGGTGGATGCA
TGTGTCATGGTCATAGCTGTTTCCTGTGTGAAATTGTTATCCGCTCAGAGGGCACAATCCTATTCCGCGC
TATCCGACAATCTCCAAGACATTAGGTGGAGTTCAGTTCGGCGTATGGCATATGTCGCTGGAAAGAACAT
GTGAGCAAAAGGCCAGCAAAAGGCCAGGAACCGTAAAAAGGCCGCGTTGCTGGCGTTTTTCCATAGGCTC
CGCCCCCCTGACGAGCATCACAAAAATCGACGCTCAAGTCAGAGGTGGCGAAACCCGACAGGACTATAAA
GATACCAGGCGTTTCCCCCTGGAAGCTCCCTCGTGCGCTCTCCTGTTCCGACCCTGCCGCTTACCGGATA
CCTGTCCGCCTTTCTCCCTTCGGGAAGCGTGGCGCTTTCTCATAGCTCACGCTGTAGGTATCTCAGTTCG
GTGTAGGTCGTTCGCTCCAAGCTGGGCTGTGTGCACGAACCCCCCGTTCAGCCCGACCGCTGCGCCTTAT
CCGGTAACTATCGTCTTGAGTCCAACCCGGTAAGACACGACTTATCGCCACTGGCAGCAGCCACTGGTAA
CAGGATTAGCAGAGCGAGGTATGTAGGCGGTGCTACAGAGTTCTTGAAGTGGTGGCCTAACTACGGCTAC
ACTAGAAGAACAGTATTTGGTATCTGCGCTCTGCTGAAGCCAGTTACCTTCGGAAAAAGAGTTGGTAGCT
CTTGATCCGGCAAACAAACCACCGCTGGTAGCGGTGGTTTTTTTGTTTGCAAGCAGCAGATTACGCGCAG
AAAAAAAGGATCTCAAGAAGATCCTTTGATCTTTTCTACGGGGTCTGACGCTCTATTCAACAAAGCCGCC
GTCCCGTCAAGTCAGCGTAAATGGGTAGGGGGCTTCAAATCGTCCTCGTGATACCAATTCGGAGCCTGCT
TTTTTGTACAAACTTGTTGATAATGGCAATTCAAGGATCTTCACCTAGATCCTTTTAAATTAAAAATGAA
GTTTTAAATCAATCTAAAGTATATATGAGTAAACTTGGTCTGACAGTTACCAATGCTTAATCAGTGAGGC
ACCTATCTCAGCGATCTGTCTATTTCGTTCATCCATAGTTGCCTGACTCCCCGTCGTGTAGATAACTACG
ATACGGGAGGGCTTACCATCTGGCCCCAGTGCTGCAATGATACCGCGAGAGCCACGCTCACCGGCTCCAG
ATTTATCAGCAATAAACCAGCCAGCCGGAAGGGCCGAGCGCAGAAGTGGTCCTGCAACTTTATCCGCCTC
CATCCAGTCTATTAATTGTTGCCGGGAAGCTAGAGTAAGTAGTTCGCCAGTTAATAGTTTGCGCAACGTT
GTTGCCATTGCTACAGGCATCGTGGTGTCACGCTCGTCGTTTGGTATGGCTTCATTCAGCTCCGGTTCCC
AACGATCAAGGCGAGTTACATGATCCCCCATGTTGTGCAAAAAAGCGGTTAGCTCCTTCGGTCCTCCGAT
CGTTGTCAGAAGTAAGTTGGCCGCAGTGTTATCACTCATGGTTATGGCAGCACTGCATAATTCTCTTACT
GTCATGCCATCCGTAAGATGCTTTTCTGTGACTGGTGAGTACTCAACCAAGTCATTCTGAGAATAGTGTA
TGCGGCGACCGAGTTGCTCTTGCCCGGCGTCAATACGGGATAATACCGCGCCACATAGCAGAACTTTAAA
AGTGCTCATCATTGGAAAACGTTCTTCGGGGCGAAAACTCTCAAGGATCTTACCGCTGTTGAGATCCAGT
TCGATGTAACCCACTCGTGCACCCAACTGATCTTCAGCATCTTTTACTTTCACCAGCGTTTCTGGGTGAG
CAAAAACAGGAAGGCAAAATGCCGCAAAAAAGGGAATAAGGGCGACACGGAAATGTTGAATACTCATACT
CTTCCTTTTTCAATATTATTGAAGCATTTATCAGGGTTATTGTCTCATGAGCGGATACATATTTGAATGT
ATTTAGAAAAATAAACAAATAGGGGTTCCGCGCACATTTCCCCGAAAAGTGCCAGATACCTGAAACAAAA
CCCATCGTACGGCCAAGGAAGTCTCCAATAACTGTGATCCACCACAAGCGCCAGGGTTTTCCCAGTCACG
ACGTTGTAAAACGACGGCCAGTCATGCATAATCCGCACGCATCTGGAATAAGGAAGTGCCATTCCGCCTG
ACCTAAGTGCTTTTCGAGATCGCCAAACCGGAGAACGATCAGGAGAATGATGAGTCGCCACAGGAGTCGG
CAAGATACGTGCGTTATAGATTTGCTCCAAACTTTTTGAAACTCAAAACGGTCGGAGCAACTGTGGAATT
CAAAGTAGGAGACATCCCAATCCATCATTTCCGAATGATCGAACGTCACTTCTTCAAAGATCGCCTTCTG
AAGTGTTTTGACTTTGAATTCGGATTCTGTATTCCGAATTCACGAAACAACTGTGAACATATCTATGAGT
TCCCTCAACTCTCTCAACAACTCAGTGAGTCATTATTCTAAAAAGTACAATTCAAAAGACTAATCTCTTT
TTCAGTGGACGACATGATCAACAATCCAAACGAGACTCGTTCTGACAGCTTCTATTTCGTCGATAACAAA
CTCGTCATGCACAACAAAGCCGACTACTCATATGATGCATAAATCTTCATTGTTGAGTTTATCTTGTTGA
TTTTTGAATAAATTATCAACTCTTTACTTTTTAATGGGTTATGAAATAAATAAACATTGAAAACTGATAA
ACAACGTTCATCTCTATAACTTCGTATAGCATACATTATACGA
